Addgene plasmid #106391: pBBR6k-J23107-GFPuv
Purpose: pBBR6k-GFPuv with Anderson promoter J23107 expressing lacI
Depositing lab: Brian Pfleger. Depositing organization: University of Wisconsin, Madison. Publication: Genetic tools for reliable gene expression and recombineering in Pseudomonas putida. Cook TB, Rand JM, Nurani W, Courtney DK, Liu SA, Pfleger BF. J Ind Microbiol Biotechnol. 2018 Jan 3. pii: 10.1007/s10295-017-2001-5. doi: 10.1007/s10295-017-2001-5. PubMed 29299733.
Backbone
  Vector backbone: pSEVA234
  Vector type: Bacterial Expression
Growth in bacteria
  Bacterial resistance: Kanamycin, 50 μg/mL
  Growth temperature: 37°C
  Growth strain: DH5alpha
  Copy number: Low Copy
Gene/Insert
  Gene/Insert name: GFPuv
  Species: Synthetic
  Promoter: LlacO-1
  Cloning method: Gibson Cloning
  Sequencing primers: 5′ na
Terms and licenses: Academic/Nonprofit Terms; Industry Terms: Not Available to Industry
How to cite: pBBR6k-J23107-GFPuv was a gift from Brian Pfleger (Addgene plasmid # 106391 ; http://n2t.net/addgene:106391 ; RRID:Addgene_106391)
