[The description below was written by a language model from this plasmid's Addgene catalogue record and pLannotate feature annotations shown in this document.]
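Description:
pBBR6k-J23107-GFPuv is a low-copy, broad-host-range bacterial expression plasmid built on the pSEVA234 backbone. It belongs to a set of genetic tools developed for reliable gene expression in Pseudomonas putida. It replicates through the pBBR1 oriV together with its cognate pBBR1 Rep protein, a pair that functions in many Gram-negative bacteria. Selection is by kanamycin resistance from the neo (nptII) gene, which is followed by a lambda t0 terminator. The sequenced record is about 5.1 kb.

The payload is a GFPuv reporter, which the automated annotation labels as an Aequorea victoria GFP variant. It is driven by the LlacO-1 promoter, a phage lambda PL-derived hybrid promoter carrying lac operators. The feature table shows this as two lac operator sites next to a partial match to the related PLtetO-1 promoter, which is consistent with a PL core shared between the two. The rrnB T1 and T7Te terminators close the reporter cassette. lacI is encoded divergently from the reporter, and its repressor binds the operators to keep GFPuv off until IPTG or lactose relieves repression. According to the catalogue purpose, lacI in this variant is expressed from the constitutive Anderson promoter J23107. The annotation tool reports only a short lacIq promoter fragment immediately upstream of lacI and does not identify J23107 itself. Small fragments of tnpA and TcR and a CAP binding site also appear, and these look like cloning remnants rather than functional parts.

The construct appears to be one member of a series in which the strength of the promoter driving lacI is varied. GFPuv fluorescence would then report how repressor level affects leakiness and inducibility of the LlacO-1 system.
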