Features (pLannotate 1.2.2; 15 found; start..end, strand, type, name):
    612..1383    -  rep_origin     pBBR1 oriV: replication origin of the broad-host-range plasmid pBBR1 from Bordetella bronchiseptica; requires the pBBR1 Rep protein for replication
   1417..1511    -  terminator     lambda t0 terminator: transcription terminator from phage lambda
   1545..2336    -  CDS            neo: KKA2_KLEPN - Also known as kan, nptII. Experimental evidence at protein level: Swiss-Prot protein existence level 1. Resistance to kanamycin, neomycin, paromomycin, ribostamycin, butirosin and gentamicin B. From Klebsiella pneumoniae.
   2368..2472    -  CDS            tnpA (fragment): TN5P_ECOLX - Also known as tnp. Experimental evidence at protein level: Swiss-Prot protein existence level 1. Mediates transposition of transposon Tn5 by a 'cut and paste' mechanism. First, the monomeric transposase binds the 19 bp inverted DNA repeats flanking the transposon. Then, dimerization of the DNA- bound transposase creates a synaptic DNA complex. After nicking of the first DNA strand, excision of the transposon proceeds through a series of intermediates. The transposase then mediates the insertion of the transposon at a new site by strand transfer. The activity of the wild- type tran
   2487..2508    -  protein_bind   CAP binding site: CAP binding activates transcription in the presence of cAMP. E. coli catabolite activator protein
   2521..3603    -  CDS            lacI: lac repressor; lacI; The lac repressor binds to the lac operator to inhibit transcription in E. coli. This inhibition can be relieved by adding lactose or isopropyl-β-D-thiogalactopyranoside (IPTG).
   3604..3629    -  promoter       lacIq promoter (fragment): lacI (mutant); In the lacIq allele, a single base change in the promoter boosts expression of the lacI gene about 10-fold.
   3684..3963    -  CDS            TcR (fragment): tetracycline efflux protein; tet; confers resistance to tetracycline
   3969..3985    +  protein_bind   lac operator: The lac repressor binds to the lac operator to inhibit transcription in E. coli. This inhibition can be relieved by adding lactose or isopropyl-β-D-thiogalactopyranoside (IPTG). lac repressor encoded by lacI
   3992..4008    +  protein_bind   lac operator: The lac repressor binds to the lac operator to inhibit transcription in E. coli. This inhibition can be relieved by adding lactose or isopropyl-β-D-thiogalactopyranoside (IPTG). lac repressor encoded by lacI
   4008..4040    +  promoter       PLtetO-1 promoter (fragment): modified phage lambda PL promoter with tet operator sites (Lutz and Bujard, 1997)
   4076..4789    +  CDS            &alpha;GFP: &alpha;GFP is a basic (constitutively fluorescent) long stokes shift fluorescent protein published in 1996, derived from Aequorea victoria.
   4825..4896    +  terminator     rrnB T1 terminator: transcription terminator T1 from the E. coli rrnB gene
   4912..4939    +  terminator     T7Te terminator: phage T7 early transcription terminator
   5006..611     -  CDS            pBBR1 Rep (across the origin): replication protein for the broad-host-range plasmid pBBR1 from Bordetella bronchiseptica
>Addgene plasmid #106391 | pBBR6k-J23107-GFPuv | addgene full sequence | sequence record 206282 | Addgene NGS Result
TCCAGAAAACACGGCTCATCGGGCATCGGCAGGCGCTGCTGCCCGCGCCGTTCCCATTCCTCCGTTTCGG
TCAAGGCTGGCAGGTCTGGTTCCATGCCCGGAATGCCGGGCTGGCTGGGCGGCTCCTCGCCGGGGCCGGT
CGGTAGTTGCTGCTCGCCCGGATACAGGGTCGGGATGCGGCGCAGGTCGCCATGCCCCAACAGCGATTCG
TCCTGGTCGTCGTGATCAACCACCACGGCGGCACTGAACACCGACAGGCGCAACTGGTCGCGGGGCTGGC
CCCACGCCACGCGGTCATTGACCACGTAGGCCGACACGGTGCCGGGGCCGTTGAGCTTCACGACGGAGAT
CCAGCGCTCGGCCACCAAGTCCTTGACTGCGTATTGGACCGTCCGCAAAGAACGTCCGATGAGCTTGGAA
AGTGTCTTCTGGCTGACCACCACGGCGTTCTGGTGGCCCATCTGCGCCACGAGGTGATGCAGCAGCATTG
CCGCCGTGGGTTTCCTCGCAATAAGCCCGGCCCACGCCTCATGCGCTTTGCGTTCCGTTTGCACCCAGTG
ACCGGGCTTGTTCTTGGCTTGAATGCCGATTTCTCTGGACTGCGTGGCCATGCTTATCTCCATGCGGTAG
GGGTGCCGCACGGTTGCGGCACCATGCGCAATCAGCTGCAACTTTTCGGCAGCGCGACAACAATTATGCG
TTGCGTAAAAGTGGCAGTCAATTACAGATTTTCTTTAACCTACGCAATGAGCTATTGCGGGGGGTGCCGC
AATGAGCTGTTGCGTACCCCCCTTTTTTAAGTTGTTGATTTTTAAGTCTTTCGCATTTCGCCCTATATCT
AGTTCTTTGGTGCCCAAAGAAGGGCACCCCTGCGGGGTTCCCCCACGCCTTCGGCGCGGCTCCCCCTCCG
GCAAAAAGTGGCCCCTCCGGGGCTTGTTGATCGACTGCGCGGCCTTCGGCCTTGCCCAAGGTGGCGCTGC
CCCCTTGGAACCCCCGCACTCGCCGCCGTGAGGCTCGGGGGGCAGGCGGGCGGGCTTCGCCCTTCGACTG
CCCCCACTCGCATAGGCTTGGGTCGTTCCAGGCGCGTCAAGGCCAAGCCGCTGCGCGGTCGCTGCGCGAG
CCTTGACCCGCCTTCCACTTGGTGTCCAACCGGCAAGCGAAGCGCGCAGGCCGCAGGCCGGAGGCTTTTC
CCCAGAGAAAATTAAAAAAATTGATGGGGCAAGGCCGCAGGCCGCGCAGTTGGAGCCGGTGGGTATGTGG
TCGAAGGCTGGGTAGCCGGTGGGCAATCCCTGTGGTCAAGCTCGTGGGCAGGCGCAGCCTGTCCATCAGC
TTGTCCAGCAGGGTTGTCCACGGGCCGAGCGAAGCGAGCCAGCCGGTGGCCGCTCGCGGCCATCGTCCAC
ATATCCTAGTGCTTGGATTCTCACCAATAAAAAACGCCCGGCGGCAACCGAGCGTTCTGAACAAATCCAG
ATGGAGTTCTGAGGTCATTACTGGATCTATCAACAGGAGTCCAAGCGAGCTCTCGAACCCCAGAGTCCCG
CTCAGAAGAACTCGTCAAGAAGGCGATAGAAGGCGATGCGCTGCGAATCGGGAGCGGCGATACCGTAAAG
CACGAGGAAGCGGTCAGCCCATTCGCCGCCAAGCTCTTCAGCAATATCACGGGTAGCCAACGCTATGTCC
TGATAGCGGTCCGCCACACCCAGCCGGCCACAGTCGATGAATCCAGAAAAGCGGCCATTTTCCACCATGA
TATTCGGCAAGCAGGCATCGCCATGGGTCACGACGAGATCCTCGCCGTCGGGCATGCGCGCCTTGAGCCT
GGCGAACAGTTCGGCTGGCGCGAGCCCCTGATGCTCTTCGTCCAGATCATCCTGATCGACAAGACCGGCT
TCCATCCGAGTACGTGCTCGCTCGATGCGATGTTTCGCTTGGTGGTCGAATGGGCAGGTAGCCGGATCAA
GCGTATGCAGCCGCCGCATTGCATCAGCCATGATGGATACTTTCTCGGCAGGAGCAAGGTGAGATGACAG
GAGATCCTGCCCCGGCACTTCGCCCAATAGCAGCCAGTCCCTTCCCGCTTCAGTGACAACGTCGAGCACA
GCTGCGCAAGGAACGCCCGTCGTGGCCAGCCACGATAGCCGCGCTGCCTCGTCCTGCAGTTCATTCAGGG
CACCGGACAGGTCGGTCTTGACAAAAAGAACCGGGCGCCCCTGCGCTGACAGCCGGAACACGGCGGCATC
AGAGCAGCCGATTGTCTGTTGTGCCCAGTCATAGCCGAATAGCCTCTCCACCCAAGCGGCCGGAGAACCT
GCGTGCAATCCATCTTGTTCAATCATGCGAAACGATCCTCATCCTGTCTCTTGATCAGATCATGATCCCC
TGCGCCATCAGATCCTTGGCGGCAAGAAAGCCATCCAGTTTACTTTGCAGGGCTTCCCAACCTTACCAGA
GGGCGCCCCAGCTGGCAATTCCGACGTCGGTGCCTAATGAGTGAGCTAACTTACATTAATTGCGTTGCGC
TCACTGCCCGCTTTCCAGTCGGGAAACCTGTCGTGCCAGCTGCATTAATGAATCGGCCAACGCGCGGGGA
GAGGCGGTTTGCGTATTGGGCGCCAGGGTGGTTTTTCTTTTCACCAGTGAGACGGGCAACAGCTGATTGC
CCTTCACCGCCTGGCCCTGAGAGAGTTGCAGCAAGCGGTCCACGCTGGTTTGCCCCAGCAGGCGAAAATC
CTGTTTGATGGTGGTTAACGGCGGGATATAACATGAGCTGTCTTCGGTATCGTCGTATCCCACTACCGAG
ATGTCCGCACCAACGCGCAGCCCGGACTCGGTAATGGCGCGCATTGCGCCCAGCGCCATCTGATCGTTGG
CAACCAGCATCGCAGTGGGAACGATGCCCTCATTCAGCATTTGCATGGTTTGTTGAAAACCGGACATGGC
ACTCCAGTCGCCTTCCCGTTCCGCTATCGGCTGAATTTGATTGCGAGTGAGATATTTATGCCAGCCAGCC
AGACGCAGACGCGCCGAGACAGAACTTAATGGGCCCGCTAACAGCGCGATTTGCTGGTGACCCAATGCGA
CCAGATGCTCCACGCCCAGTCGCGTACCGTCTTCATGGGAGAAAATAATACTGTTGATGGGTGTCTGGTC
AGAGACATCAAGAAATAACGCCGGAACATTAGTGCAGGCAGCTTCCACAGCAATGGCATCCTGGTCATCC
AGCGGATAGTTAATGATCAGCCCACTGACGCGTTGCGCGAGAAGATTGTGCACCGCCGCTTTACAGGCTT
CGACGCCGCTTCGTTCTACCATCGACACCACCACGCTGGCACCCAGTTGATCGGCGCGAGATTTAATCGC
CGCGACAATTTGCGACGGCGCGTGCAGGGCCAGACTGGAGGTGGCAACGCCAATCAGCAACGACTGTTTG
CCCGCCAGTTGTTGTGCCACGCGGTTGGGAATGTAATTCAGCTCCGCCATCGCCGCTTCCACTTTTTCCC
GCGTTTTCGCAGAAACGTGGCTGGCCTGGTTCACCACGCGGGAAACGGTCTGATAAGAGACACCGGCATA
CTCTGCGACATCGTATAACGTTACTGGTTTCACATTCACCACCCTGAATTGACTCTCTTGCTAGCATAAT
ACCTAGGGCTGAGCTAGCCGTAAATTCGATGGTGTCCGGGATCTCGACGCTCTCCCTTATGCGACTCCTG
CATTAGGAAGCAGCCCAGTAGTAGGTTGAGGCCGTTGAGCACCGCCGCCGCAAGGAATGGTGCATGCAAG
GAGATGGCGCCCAACAGTCCCCCGGCCACGGGGCCTGCCACCATACCCACGCCGAAACAAGCGCTCATGA
GCCCGAAGTGGCGAGCCCGATCTTCCCCATCGGTGATGTCGGCGATATAGGCGCCAGCAACCGCACCTGT
GGCGCCGGTGATGCCGGCCACGATGCGTCCGGCGTAGAGGATCGAGAATTGTGAGCGGATAACAATTGAC
ATTGTGAGCGGATAACAAGATACTGAGCACATCAGCAGGACGCACTGACCGAATTCAAAAGATCTTTTAA
GAAGGAGATATACATATGAGTAAAGGAGAAGAACTTTTCACTGGAGTTGTCCCAATTCTTGTTGAATTAG
ATGGTGATGTTAATGGGCACAAATTTTCTGTCAGTGGAGAGGGTGAAGGTGATGCAACATACGGAAAACT
TACCCTTAAATTTATTTGCACTACTGGAAAACTACCTGTTCCGTGGCCAACACTTGTCACTACTTTCTCT
TATGGTGTTCAATGCTTTTCCCGTTATCCGGATCACATGAAACGGCATGACTTTTTCAAGAGTGCCATGC
CCGAAGGTTATGTACAGGAACGCACTATATCTTTCAAAGATGACGGGAACTACAAGACGCGTGCTGAAGT
CAAGTTTGAAGGTGATACCCTTGTTAATCGTATCGAGTTAAAAGGTATTGATTTTAAAGAAGATGGAAAC
ATTCTCGGACACAAACTGGAGTACAACTATAACTCACACAATGTATACATCACGGCAGACAAACAAAAGA
ATGGAATCAAAGCTAACTTCAAAATTCGCCACAACATTGAAGATGGCTCCGTTCAACTAGCAGACCATTA
TCAACAAAATACTCCAATTGGCGATGGCCCTGTCCTTTTACCAGACAACCATTACCTGTCCACACAATCT
GCCCTTTCGAAAGATCCCAACGAAAAGCGTGACCACATGGTCCTTCTTGAGTTTGTAACTGCTGCTGGGA
TTACACATGGCATGGATGAGCTCTACAAATAAGGATCCAAACTCGAGTAAGGATCTCCAGGCATCAAATA
AAACGAAAGGCTCAGTCGAAAGACTGGGCCTTTCGTTTTATCTGTTGTTTGTCGGTGAACGCTCTCTACT
AGAGTCACACTGGCTCACCTTCGGGTGGGCCTTTCTGCGTTTATACCTAGGCTACAGCCGATAGTCTGGA
ACAGCGCACTTACGGGTTGCTGCGCAACCCAAGTGCTACCGGCGCGGCAGCGTGACCCGTGTCGGCGGCT
CCAACGGCTCGCCATCG
